>Addgene plasmid #57477 | mEos3.2-Myotilin-C-14 | addgene full sequence | sequence record 213152 | Addgene NGS Result
GTGATGCGGTTTTGGCAGTACATCAATGGGCGTGGATAGCGGTTTGACTCACGGGGATTTCCAAGTCTCC
ACCCCATTGACGTCAATGGGAGTTTGTTTTGGCACCAAAATCAACGGGACTTTCCAAAATGTCGTAACAA
CTCCGCCCCATTGACGCAAATGGGCGGTAGGCGTGTACGGTGGGAGGTCTATATAAGCAGAGCTGGTTTA
GTGAACCGTCAGATCCGCTAGCGCTACCGGTCGCCACCATGAGTGCGATTAAGCCAGACATGAAGATCAA
ACTCCGTATGGAAGGCAACGTAAACGGGCACCACTTTGTGATCGACGGAGATGGTACAGGCAAGCCTTTT
GAGGGAAAACAGAGTATGGATCTTGAAGTCAAAGAGGGCGGACCTCTGCCTTTTGCCTTTGATATCCTGA
CCACTGCATTCCATTACGGCAACAGGGTATTCGCCAAATATCCAGACAACATACAAGACTATTTTAAGCA
GTCGTTTCCTAAGGGGTATTCGTGGGAACGAAGCTTGACTTTCGAAGACGGGGGCATTTGCAACGCCAGA
AACGACATAACAATGGAAGGGGACACTTTCTATAATAAAGTTCGATTTTATGGTACCAACTTTCCCGCCA
ATGGTCCAGTTATGCAGAAGAAGACGCTGAAATGGGAGCCCTCCACTGAGAAAATGTATGTGCGTGATGG
AGTGCTGACGGGTGATATTGAGATGGCTTTGTTGCTTGAAGGAAATGCCCATTACCGATGTGACTTCAGA
ACTACTTACAAAGCTAAGGAGAAGGGTGTCAAGTTACCAGGCGCCCACTTTGTGGACCACTGCATTGAGA
TTTTAAGCCATGACAAAGATTACAACAAGGTTAAGCTGTATGAGCATGCTGTTGCTCATTCTGGATTGCC
TGACAATGCCAGACGATCCGGAAGTGCTGGGAGCGCAAGCGGAAGCGGAGGCTCCGGTTTTAACTACGAA
CGTCCAAAACACTTCATCCAGTCCCAAAACCCATGTGGCTCCAGATTGCAGCCTCCTGGACCAGAAACCT
CCAGCTTCTCTAGCCAGACCAAACAGTCTTCCATTATCATCCAGCCCCGCCAGTGTACAGAGCAAAGATT
TTCTGCCTCCTCAACACTGAGCTCTCACATCACCATGTCCTCCTCTGCTTTCCCTGCTTCTCCCCAGCAG
CATGCTGGCTCCAACCCAGGCCAAAGGGTTACAACCACCTATAACCAGTCCCCAGCCAGCTTCCTCAGCT
CCATATTACCATCACAGCCTGATTACAATAGCAGTAAAATCCCTTCCGCTATGGATTCCAACTATCAACA
GTCCTCAGCTGGCCAACCTATAAATGCAAAGCCATCCCAAACTGCAAATGCTAAGCCCATACCAAGAACT
CCTGATCATGAAATACAAGGATCAAAAGAAGCTTTGATTCAAGATTTGGAAAGAAAGCTGAAATGCAAGG
ACACCCTTCTTCATAATGGAAATCAACGTCTAACATATGAAGAGAAGATGGCTCGCAGATTGCTAGGACC
ACAGAATGCAGCTGCTGTGTTTCAAGCTCAGGATGACAGTGGTGCACAAGACTCGCAGCAACACAACTCA
GAACATGCGCGACTGCAAGTTCCTACATCACAAGTAAGAAGTAGATCAACCTCAAGGGGAGATGTGAATG
ATCAGGATGCAATCCAGGAGAAATTTTACCCACCACGTTTCATTCAAGTGCCAGAGAACATGTCGATTGA
TGAAGGAAGATTCTGCAGAATGGACTTCAAAGTGAGTGGACTGCCAGCTCCTGATGTGTCATGGTATCTA
AATGGAAGAACAGTTCAATCAGATGATTTGCACAAAATGATAGTGTCTGAGAAGGGTCTTCATTCACTCA
TCTTTGAAGTAGTCAGAGCTTCAGATGCAGGGGCTTATGCATGTGTTGCCAAGAATAGAGCAGGAGAAGC
CACCTTCACTGTGCAGCTGGATGTCCTTGCAAAAGAACATAAAAGAGCACCAATGTTTATCTACAAACCA
CAGAGCAAAAAAGTTTTAGAGGGAGATTCAGTGAAACTAGAATGCCAGATCTCGGCTATACCTCCACCAA
AGCTTTTCTGGAAAAGAAATAATGAAATGGTACAATTCAACACTGACCGAATAAGCTTATATCAAGATAA
CACTGGAAGAGTTACTTTACTGATAAAAGATGTAAACAAGAAAGATGCTGGGTGGTATACTGTGTCAGCA
GTTAATGAAGCTGGAGTGACTACATGTAACACAAGATTAGACGTTACGGCACGTCCAAACCAAACTCTTC
CAGCTCCTAAGCAGTTACGGGTTCGACCAACATTCAGCAAATATTTAGCACTTAATGGGAAAGGTTTGAA
TGTAAAACAAGCTTTTAACCCAGAAGGAGAATTTCAGCGTTTGGCAGCTCAATCTGGACTCTATGAAAGT
GAAGAACTTTAAGGATCCACCGGATCTAGATAACTGATCATAATCAGCCATACCACATTTGTAGAGGTTT
TACTTGCTTTAAAAAACCTCCCACACCTCCCCCTGAACCTGAAACATAAAATGAATGCAATTGTTGTTGT
TAACTTGTTTATTGCAGCTTATAATGGTTACAAATAAAGCAATAGCATCACAAATTTCACAAATAAAGCA
TTTTTTTCACTGCATTCTAGTTGTGGTTTGTCCAAACTCATCAATGTATCTTAAGGCGTAAATTGTAAGC
GTTAATATTTTGTTAAAATTCGCGTTAAATTTTTGTTAAATCAGCTCATTTTTTAACCAATAGGCCGAAA
TCGGCAAAATCCCTTATAAATCAAAAGAATAGACCGAGATAGGGT
[37 nt withheld, positions 2846-2882]
AAAGAACGTGGACTCCAACGTCAAAGG
[49 nt withheld, positions 2910-2958]
T
[91 nt withheld, positions 2960-3050]
G
[124 nt withheld, positions 3052-3175]
CAGGTGGCACTTTTCGGGGAAATGTGCGCGGAACCCCTATTTGTTTATTTTTCTAAATACATTCAAATAT
GTATCCGCTCATGAGACAATAACCCTGATAAATGCTTCAATAATATTGAAAAAGGAAGAGTCCTGAGGCG
GAAAGAACCAGCTGTGGAATGTGTGTCAGTTAGGGTGTGGAAAGTCCCCAGGCTCCCCAGCAGGCAGAAG
TATGCAAAGCATGCATCTCAATTAGTCAGCAACCATAGTCCCGCCCCTAACTCCGCCCATCCCGCCCCTA
ACTCCGCCCAGTTCCGCCCATTCTCCGCCCCATGGCTGACTAATTTTTTTTATTTATGCAGAGGCCGAGG
CCGCCTCGGCCTCTGAGCTATTCCAGAAGTAGTGAGGAGGCTTTTTTGGAGGCCTAGGCTTTTGCAAAGA
TCGATCAAGAGACAGGATGAGGATCGTTTCGCATGATTGAACAAGATGGATTGCACGCAGGTTCTCCGGC
CGCTTGGGTGGAGAGGCTATTCGGCTATGACTGGGCACAACAGACAATCGGCTGCTCTGATGCCGCCGTG
TTCCGGCTGTCAGCGCAGGGGCGCCCGGTTCTTTTTGTCAAGACCGACCTGTCCGGTGCCCTGAATGAAC
TGCAAGACGAGGCAGCGCGGCTATCGTGGCTGGCCACGACGGGCGTTCCTTGCGCAGCTGTGCTCGACGT
TGTCACTGAAGCGGGAAGGGACTGGCTGCTATTGGGCGAAGTGCCGGGGCAGGATCTCCTGTCATCTCAC
CTTGCTCCTGCCGAGAAAGTATCCATCATGGCTGATGCAATGCGGCGGCTGCATACGCTTGATCCGGCTA
CCTGCCCATTCGACCACCAAGCGAAACATCGCATCGAGCGAGCACGTACTCGGATGGAAGCCGGTCTTGT
CGATCAGGATGATCTGGACGAAGAGCATCAGGGGCTCGCGCCAGCCGAACTGTTCGCCAGGCTCAAGGCG
AGCATGCCCGACGGCGAGGATCTCGTCGTGACCCATGGCGATGCCTGCTTGCCGAATATCATGGTGGAAA
ATGGCCGCTTTTCTGGATTCATCGACTGTGGCCGGCTGGGTGTGGCGGACCGCTATCAGGACATAGCGTT
GGCTACCCGTGATATTGCTGAAGAGCTTGGCGGCGAATGGGCTGACCGCTTCCTCGTGCTTTACGGTATC
GCCGCTCCCGATTCGCAGCGCATCGCCTTCTATCGCCTTCTTGACGAGTTCTTCTGAGCGGGACTCTGGG
GTTCGAAATGACCGACCAAGCGACGCCCAACCTGCCATCACGAGATTTCGATTCCACCGCCGCCTTCTAT
GAAAGGTTGGGCTTCGGAATCGTTTTCCGGGACGCCGGCTGGATGATCCTCCAGCGCGGGGATCTCATGC
TGGAGTTCTTCGCCCACCCTAGGGGGAGGCTAACTGAAACACGGAAGGAGACAATACCGGAAGGAACCCG
CGCTATGACGGCAATAAAAAGACAGAATAAAACGCACGGTGTTGGGTCGTTTGTTCATAAACGCGGGGTT
CGGTCCCAGGGCTGGCACTCTGTCGATACCCCACCGAGACCCCATTGGGGCCAATACGCCCGCGTTTCTT
CCTTTTCCCCACCCCACCCCCCAAGTTCGGGTGAAGGCCCAGGGCTCGCAGCCAACGTCGGGGCGGCAGG
CCCTGCCATAGCCTCAGGTTACTCATATATACTTTAGATTGATTTAAAACTTCATTTTTAATTTAAAAGG
ATCTAGGTGAAGATCCTTTTTGATAATCTCATGACCAAAATCCCTTAACGTGAGTTTTCGTTCCACTGAG
CGTCAGACCCCGTAGAAAAGATCAAAGGATCTTCTTGAGATCCTTTTTTTCTGCGCGTAATCTGCTGCTT
GCAAACAAAAAAACCACCGCTACCAGCGGTGGTTTGTTTGCCGGATCAAGAGCTACCAACTCTTTTTCCG
AAGGTAACTGGCTTCAGCAGAGCGCAGATACCAAATACTGTTCTTCTAGTGTAGCCGTAGTTAGGCCACC
ACTTCAAGAACTCTGTAGCACCGCCTACATACCTCGCTCTGCTAATCCTGTTACCAGTGGCTGCTGCCAG
TGGCGATAAGTCGTGTCTTACCGGGTTGGACTCAAGACGATAGTTACCGGATAAGGCGCAGCGGTCGGGC
TGAACGGGGGGTTCGTGCACACAGCCCAGCTTGGAGCGAACGACCTACACCGAACTGAGATACCTACAGC
GTGAGCTATGAGAAAGCGCCACGCTTCCCGAAGGGAGAAAGGCGGACAGGTATCCGGTAAGCGGCAGGGT
CGGAACAGGAGAGCGCACGAGGGAGCTTCCAGGGGGAAACGCCTGGTATCTTTATAGTCCTGTCGGGTTT
CGCCACCTCTGACTTGAGCGTCGATTTTTGTGATGCTCGTCAGGGGGGCGGAGCCTATGGAAAAACGCCA
GCAACGCGGCCTTTTTACGGTTCCTGGCCTTTTGCTGGCCTTTTGCTCACATGTTCTTTCCTGCGTTATC
CCCTGATTCTGTGGATAACCGTATTACCGCCATGCATTAGTTATTAATAGTAATCAATTACGGGGTCATT
AGTTCATAGCCCATATATGGAGTTCCGCGTTACATAACTTACGGTAAATGGCCCGCCTGGCATTATGCCC
AGTACATGACCTTATGGGACTTTCCTACTTGGCAGTACATCTACGTATTAGTCATCGCTATTACCATG
Features (pLannotate 1.2.2; 14 found; start..end, strand, type, name):
      1..204     +  promoter       CMV promoter: human cytomegalovirus (CMV) immediate early promoter
    249..926     +  CDS            mEos3.2: mEos3.2 is a photoconvertible green/yellow fluorescent protein published in 2012, derived from Lobophyllia hemprichii. It is reported to be a rapidly-maturing monomer with moderate acid sensitivity.
    969..2459    +  CDS            MYOT: MYOTI_HUMAN - Also known as TTID. Experimental evidence at protein level: Swiss-Prot protein existence level 1. Component of a complex of multiple actin cross-linking proteins. Involved in the control of myofibril assembly and stability at the Z lines in muscle cells. From Homo sapiens (Human).
   2485..2569    +  CDS            large T antigen (fragment): large T antigen from SV40 (simian virus 40)
   2592..2713    +  polyA_signal   SV40 poly(A) signal: SV40 polyadenylation signal
   2747..3175    -  rep_origin     f1 ori (sequence partly withheld): f1 bacteriophage origin of replication; arrow indicates direction of (+) strand synthesis
   3202..3306    +  promoter       AmpR promoter: bla
   3375..3585    +  promoter       SV40 promoter: SV40 early promoter
   3628..4422    +  CDS            NeoR/KanR: aminoglycoside phosphotransferase from Tn5; aph(3')-II (or nptII); confers resistance to neomycin, kanamycin, and G418 (Geneticin®)
   4443..4595    +  CDS            ble (fragment): BLE_KLEPN - Experimental evidence at protein level: Swiss-Prot protein existence level 1. Binding protein with a strong affinity to the bleomycin family of antibiotics. Binds to CL990; an antimitotic-antibiotic compound. From Klebsiella pneumoniae.
   4654..4701    +  polyA_signal   HSV TK poly(A) signal: herpes simplex virus thymidine kinase polyadenylation signal (Cole and Stacy, 1985)
   4792..4808    -  polyA_signal   bGH poly(A) signal (fragment): bovine growth hormone polyadenylation signal
   5030..5618    +  rep_origin     ori: high-copy-number ColE1/pMB1/pBR322/pUC origin of replication
   5806..5903    +  enhancer       CMV enhancer (fragment): human cytomegalovirus immediate early enhancer; contains an 18-bp deletion relative to the standard CMV enhancer
