[The description below was written by a language model from this plasmid's Addgene catalogue record and pLannotate feature annotations shown in this document.]
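Description:
mEos3.2-Myotilin-C-14 is a mammalian expression plasmid built on the mEos3.2-C1 backbone, a C1-style fluorescent protein fusion vector. It encodes human myotilin (MYOT, also known as TTID) fused to the C-terminus of mEos3.2, so the fluorescent protein sits at the N-terminal end of the fusion. In the sequenced record of about 5.9 kb, the CMV immediate early enhancer/promoter drives the mEos3.2 coding sequence. A short linker region follows, which the "14" in the name may describe, although the record does not say so. Next come the myotilin open reading frame and an SV40 polyadenylation signal. The short large T antigen, ble and bGH poly(A) fragments reported by the annotation software look like incidental matches to residual backbone sequence rather than functional parts.

The plasmid is propagated in E. coli through a high-copy pUC-type origin and also carries an f1 origin. A single NeoR/KanR gene (aminoglycoside phosphotransferase from Tn5) is preceded by both a bacterial bla promoter and the SV40 early promoter and ends in an HSV TK poly(A) signal. This arrangement gives kanamycin resistance in bacteria and G418 selection in mammalian cells.

mEos3.2 is a monomeric, rapidly maturing photoconvertible protein derived from Lobophyllia hemprichii. The record lists excitation/emission of 507/516 nm for one form and 572/580 nm for the other, corresponding to the green state and the red state reached after photoconversion. Myotilin belongs to actin cross-linking complexes involved in myofibril assembly and stability at Z lines in muscle, and the fusion is catalogued as a cytoskeleton localization marker. It suits live-cell imaging of myotilin distribution, and photoconvertible tags of this kind are commonly used for tracking and single-molecule localization microscopy.
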