Addgene plasmid #57477: mEos3.2-Myotilin-C-14
Purpose: Localization: Cytoskeleton, Excitation: 507 / 572, Emission: 516 / 580
Depositing lab: Michael Davidson. Depositing organization: Florida State University, Tallahassee.
Backbone
  Vector backbone: mEos3.2-C1
  Backbone size w/o insert (bp): 4750
  Vector type: Mammalian Expression
  Selectable markers: Neomycin (select with G418)
Growth in bacteria
  Bacterial resistance: Kanamycin, 50 μg/mL
  Growth temperature: 37°C
  Growth strain: DH5alpha
  Copy number: High Copy
Gene/Insert
  Gene/Insert name: Myotilin (alt name: NM_006790.1)
  Species: H. sapiens (human)
  Entrez Gene: MYOT
  Promoter: CMV
  Tag / fusion protein: mEos3.2 (N terminal on backbone)
  Cloning method: Unknown
  Sequencing primers: 5′ CMV-F; 3′ SV40pA-R
Terms and licenses: Academic/Nonprofit Terms; Industry Terms
Depositor comments: . Excitation = 507 / 572; Emission = 516 / 580
How to cite: mEos3.2-Myotilin-C-14 was a gift from Michael Davidson (Addgene plasmid # 57477 ; http://n2t.net/addgene:57477 ; RRID:Addgene_57477)
