>Addgene plasmid #57477 | mEos3.2-Myotilin-C-14 | depositor partial sequence | sequence record 88610 | insert sequence
GATCCGCTAGCGCTACCGGTCGCCACCATGAGTGCGATTAAGCCAGACATGAAGATCAAACTCCGTATGG
AAGGCAACGTAAACGGGCACCACTTTGTGATCGACGGAGATGGTACAGGCAAGCCTTTTGAGGGAAAACA
GAGTATGGATCTTGAAGTCAAAGAGGGCGGACCTCTGCCTTTTGCCTTTGATATCCTGACCACTGCATTC
CATTACGGCAACAGGGTATTCGCCAAATATCCAGACAACATACAAGACTATTTTAAGCAGTCGTTTCCTA
AGGGGTATTCGTGGGAACGAAGCTTGACTTTCGAAGACGGGGGCATTTGCAACGCCAGAAACGACATAAC
AATGGAAGGGGACACTTTCTATAATAAAGTTCGATTTTATGGTACCAACTTTCCCGCCAATGGTCCAGTT
ATGCAGAAGAAGACGCTGAAATGGGAGCCCTCCACTGAGAAAATGTATGTGCGTGATGGAGTGCTGACGG
GTGATATTGAGATGGCTTTGTTGCTTGAAGGAAATGCCCATTACCGATGTGACTTCAGAACTACTTACAA
AGCTAAGGAGAAGGGTGTCAAGTTACCAGGCGCCCACTTTGTGGACCACTGCATTGAGATTTTAAGCCAT
GACAAAGATTACAACAAGGTTAAGCTGTATGAGCATGCTGTTGCTCATTCTGGATTGCCTGACAATGCCA
GACGATCCGGAAGTGCTGGGAGCGCAAGCGGAAGCGGAGGCTCCGGTTTTAACTACGAACGTCCAAAACA
CTTCATCCAGTCCCAAAACCCATGTGGCTCCAGATTGCAGCCTCCTGGACCAGAAACCTCCAGCTTCTCT
AGCCAGACCAAACAGTCTTCCATTATCATCCAGCCCCGCCAGTGTACAGAGCAAAGATTTTCTGCCTCCT
CAACACTGAGCTCTCACATCACCATGTCCTCCTCTGCTTTCCCTGCTTCTCCCCAGCAGCATGCTGGCTC
CAACCCAGGCCAAAGGGTTACAACCACCTATAACCAGTCCCCAGCCAGCTTCCTCAGCTCCATATTACCA
TCACAGCCTGATTACAATAGCAGTAAAATCCCTTCCGCTATGGATTCCAACTATCAACAGTCCTCAGCTG
GCCAACCTATAAATGCAAAGCCATCCCAAACTGCAAATGCTAAGCCCATACCAAGAACTCCTGATCATGA
AATACAAGGATCAAAAGAAGCTTTGATTCAAGATTTGGAAAGAAAGCTGAAATGCAAGGACACCCTTCTT
CATAATGGAAATCAACGTCTAACATATGAAGAGAAGATGGCTCGCAGATTGCTAGGACCACAGAATGCAG
CTGCTGTGTTTCAAGCTCAGGATGACAGTGGTGCACAAGACTCGCAGCAACACAACTCAGAACATGCGCG
ACTGCAAGTTCCTACATCACAAGTAAGAAGTAGATCAACCTCAAGGGGAGATGTGAATGATCAGGATGCA
ATCCAGGAGAAATTTTACCCACCACGTTTCATTCAAGTGCCAGAGAACATGTCGATTGATGAAGGAAGAT
TCTGCAGAATGGACTTCAAAGTGAGTGGACTGCCAGCTCCTGATGTGTCATGGTATCTAAATGGAAGAAC
AGTTCAATCAGATGATTTGCACAAAATGATAGTGTCTGAGAAGGGTCTTCATTCACTCATCTTTGAAGTA
GTCAGAGCTTCAGATGCAGGGGCTTATGCATGTGTTGCCAAGAATAGAGCAGGAGAAGCCACCTTCACTG
TGCAGCTGGATGTCCTTGCAAAAGAACATAAAAGAGCACCAATGTTTATCTACAAACCACAGAGCAAAAA
AGTTTTAGAGGGAGATTCAGTGAAACTAGAATGCCAGATCTCGGCTATACCTCCACCAAAGCTTTTCTGG
AAAAGAAATAATGAAATGGTACAATTCAACACTGACCGAATAAGCTTATATCAAGATAACACTGGAAGAG
TTACTTTACTGATAAAAGATGTAAACAAGAAAGATGCTGGGTGGTATACTGTGTCAGCAGTTAATGAAGC
TGGAGTGACTACATGTAACACAAGATTAGACGTTACGGCACGTCCAAACCAAACTCTTCCAGCTCCTAAG
CAGTTACGGGTTCGACCAACATTCAGCAAATATTTAGCACTTAATGGGAAAGGTTTGAATGTAAAACAAG
CTTTTAACCCAGAAGGAGAATTTCAGCGTTTGGCAGCTCAATCTGGACTCTATGAAAGTGAAGAACTTTA
AGGATCCACCGGATCTAGATAACTGATCATAATCAGCCATACCAC
